Addgene plasmid #109538: actc1b-mKate2-ARF6-DN
Purpose: Muscle specific zebrafish expression of mKate2 fused to dominant negative ARF6
Depositing lab: Rob Parton. Depositing organization: University of Queensland, Institute for Molecular Bioscience. Publication: In vivo cell biological screening identifies an endocytic capture mechanism for T-tubule formation. Hall TE, Martel N, Ariotti N, Xiong Z, Lo HP, Ferguson C, Rae J, Lim YW, Parton RG. Nat Commun. 2020 Jul 24;11(1):3711. doi: 10.1038/s41467-020-17486-w. PubMed 32709891.
Backbone
  Vector backbone: pDEST-actc1b-mKate2-ccdb
  Vector type: Zebrafish plasmids
Growth in bacteria
  Bacterial resistance: Ampicillin, 100 μg/mL
  Growth temperature: 37°C
  Growth strain: DH5alpha
  Copy number: High Copy
Gene/Insert
  Gene/Insert name: ARF6
  Species: D. rerio (zebrafish)
  Mutation: DN
  Entrez Gene: arf6a (a.k.a. arf6, wu:fj46d09, zgc:77665)
  Tag / fusion protein: mKate2 (N terminal on insert)
  Cloning method: Gateway Cloning
Terms and licenses: Academic/Nonprofit Terms; Industry Terms: Not Available to Industry
How to cite: actc1b-mKate2-ARF6-DN was a gift from Rob Parton (Addgene plasmid # 109538 ; http://n2t.net/addgene:109538 ; RRID:Addgene_109538)
