[The description below was written by a language model from this plasmid's Addgene catalogue record and pLannotate feature annotations shown in this document.]
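Description:
actc1b-mKate2-ARF6-DN is a zebrafish expression plasmid, about 9.5 kb, designed to produce a red fluorescent fusion of dominant-negative ARF6 specifically in muscle. It was assembled by Gateway recombination into the destination backbone pDEST-actc1b-mKate2-ccdb. For propagation in E. coli it carries a high-copy ColE1/pUC-type origin and the β-lactamase gene for ampicillin selection, along with pBluescript-derived remnants such as a T3 promoter, lac promoter/operator elements and a partial M13 origin.

The payload reads attB1, mKate2, attB2, ARF6, attB3, followed by an SV40 polyadenylation signal annotated on the opposite strand. mKate2, a monomeric, rapidly maturing red fluorescent protein, therefore sits at the N terminus of the ARF6 coding sequence, joined across the attB2 recombination scar. The insert is recorded as zebrafish arf6a; the annotation software labelled it by similarity to human ARF6, reflecting how conserved this small GTPase is. The mutation is listed only as "DN", and the specific amino-acid change is not stated. The actc1b promoter named in the construct and backbone is not annotated as a feature; it presumably lies in the largely unannotated region between the attB4 site and attB1 across the circular junction, where the only call is a short copia promoter fragment that is probably a spurious match. A fragment matching medaka tyrosinase lies upstream of attB4 next to the M13 origin remnant; its role is not given in the record.

The stated purpose is muscle-specific expression in zebrafish, allowing the effects of blocking ARF6 function to be studied in fluorescently marked muscle fibres in vivo. The associated publication describes a cell biological screen on T-tubule formation.
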