Features (pLannotate 1.2.2; 21 found; start..end, strand, type, name):
      2..22      +  protein_bind   attB1: mutant version of attB; core recombination site for the Gateway® BP reaction BP Clonase™
     32..727     +  CDS            mKate2: mKate2 is a basic (constitutively fluorescent) red fluorescent protein published in 2009, derived from Entacmaea quadricolor. It is reported to be a rapidly-maturing monomer with moderate acid sensitivity.
    732..752     -  protein_bind   attB2: mutant version of attB; core recombination site for the Gateway® BP reaction BP Clonase™
    755..1276    +  CDS            ARF6: ARF6_HUMAN - Experimental evidence at protein level: Swiss-Prot protein existence level 1. (Microbial infection) Functions as an allosteric activator of the cholera toxin catalytic subunit, an ADP-ribosyltransferase. From Homo sapiens (Human).
   1280..1300    -  protein_bind   attB3: mutant version of attB; core recombination site for the Gateway® BP reaction BP Clonase™
   1304..1324    +  CDS            lacZα (fragment): LacZα fragment of β-galactosidase; lacZ fragment
   1340..1474    -  polyA_signal   SV40 poly(A) signal: SV40 polyadenylation signal
   1497..1580    -  CDS            large T antigen (fragment): large T antigen from SV40 (simian virus 40)
   2146..2186    -  misc_feature   MCS (fragment): pBluescript multiple cloning site
   2199..2217    -  promoter       T3 promoter: promoter for bacteriophage T3 RNA polymerase
   2262..2278    -  protein_bind   lac operator: The lac repressor binds to the lac operator to inhibit transcription in E. coli. This inhibition can be relieved by adding lactose or isopropyl-β-D-thiogalactopyranoside (IPTG). lac repressor encoded by lacI
   2286..2316    -  promoter       lac promoter: promoter for the E. coli lac operon
   2331..2352    -  protein_bind   CAP binding site: CAP binding activates transcription in the presence of cAMP. E. coli catabolite activator protein
   2365..2457    -  CDS            lacI (fragment): lac repressor; lacI; The lac repressor binds to the lac operator to inhibit transcription in E. coli. This inhibition can be relieved by adding lactose or isopropyl-β-D-thiogalactopyranoside (IPTG).
   2640..3228    -  rep_origin     ori: high-copy-number ColE1/pMB1/pBR322/pUC origin of replication
   3399..4259    -  CDS            AmpR: β-lactamase; bla; confers resistance to ampicillin, carbenicillin, and related antibiotics
   4260..4364    -  promoter       AmpR promoter: bla
   4390..4611    -  rep_origin     M13 ori (fragment) (sequence partly withheld): M13 bacteriophage origin of replication; arrow indicates direction of (+) strand synthesis
   4611..4898    +  CDS            tyr (fragment) (sequence partly withheld): TYRO_ORYLA - Also known as tyro. Experimental evidence at transcript level: Swiss-Prot protein existence level 2. This is a copper-containing oxidase that functions in the formation of pigments such as melanins and other polyphenolic compounds. From Oryzias latipes (Japanese rice fish) (Japanese killifish).
   5480..5500    +  protein_bind   attB4: mutant version of attB; core recombination site for the Gateway® BP reaction BP Clonase™
   6401..6417    -  promoter       copia promoter (fragment): strong promoter from the Drosophila transposable element copia (Sinclair et al., 1986)
>Addgene plasmid #109538 | actc1b-mKate2-ARF6-DN | addgene full sequence | sequence record 224852 | Addgene NGS Result
GCAAGTTTGTACAAAAAAGCAGGCTGCCACCATGGTGAGCGAGCTGATTAAGGAGAACATGCACATGAAG
CTGTACATGGAGGGCACCGTGAACAACCACCACTTCAAGTGCACATCCGAGGGCGAAGGCAAGCCCTACG
AGGGCACCCAGACCATGAGAATCAAGGCGGTCGAGGGCGGCCCTCTCCCCTTCGCCTTCGACATCCTGGC
TACCAGCTTCATGTACGGCAGCAAAACCTTCATCAACCACACCCAGGGCATCCCCGACTTCTTTAAGCAG
TCCTTCCCCGAGGGCTTCACATGGGAGAGAGTCACCACATACGAAGACGGGGGCGTGCTGACCGCTACCC
AGGACACCAGCCTCCAGGACGGCTGCCTCATCTACAACGTCAAGATCAGAGGGGTGAACTTCCCATCCAA
CGGCCCTGTGATGCAGAAGAAAACACTCGGCTGGGAGGCCTCCACCGAGACCCTGTACCCCGCTGACGGC
GGCCTGGAAGGCAGAGCCGACATGGCCCTGAAGCTCGTGGGCGGGGGCCACCTGATCTGCAACTTGAAGA
CCACATACAGATCCAAGAAACCCGCTAAGAACCTCAAGATGCCCGGCGTCTACTATGTGGACAGAAGACT
GGAAAGAATCAAGGAGGCCGACAAAGAGACCTACGTCGAGCAGCACGAGGTGGCTGTGGCCAGATACTGC
GACCTCCCTAGCAAACTGGGGCACAGAGACCCAGCTTTCTTGTACAAAGTGGCTGGGAAGATGCTTTCCA
AGATCTTCGGCAACAAGGAGATGAGAATATTGATGCTCGGACTTGACGCCGCCGGAAAGAACACGATTCT
GTACAAACTCAAACTGGGCCAGTCGGTTACGACCATCCCGACAGTGGGCTTCAATGTAGAGACTGTCACG
TATAAAAACGTCAAGTTTAACGTTTGGGACGTCGGCGGTCAGGATAAGATCCGTCCTCTATGGCGGCACT
ACTACACCGGCACGCAGGGCCTGATTTTCGTAGTGGACTGTGCGGATCGTGACCGCATCGATGAGGCTCG
GCAGGAGCTGCACCGCATTATCAACGATCGTGAGATGCGCGACGCCATTATCCTGATCTTCGCCAACAAA
CAAGACCTTCCAGACGCCATGAAGCCGCATGAGATACAGGAGAAGCTGGGCCTGACGCGCATCCGAGATC
GCAACTGGTACGTTCAGCCGTCTTGCGCTACAACCGGCGACGGACTCTACGAAGGGCTCACCTGGCTCAC
GTCCAACTACAAATCCTAACAACTTTATTATACATAGTTGATAATTCACTGGCCGTCGTTTTACGGTACC
ATCGATGATGATCCAGACATGATAAGATACATTGATGAGTTTGGACAAACCACAACTAGAATGCAGTGAA
AAAAATGCTTTATTTGTGAAATTTGTGATGCTATTGCTTTATTTGTAACCATTATAAGCTGCAATAAACA
AGTTAACAACAACAATTGCATTCATTTTATGTTTCAGGTTCAGGGGGAGGTGTGGGAGGTTTTTTAAAGC
AAGTAAAACCTCTACAAATGTGGTATGGCTGATTATGATCCTCTAGATCAGATCTGCGAAGATACGGCCA
CGGGTGCTCTTGATCCTGTGGCTGATTTTGGACTGTGCTGCTCGCAGCTGCTGATGAATCACATACTTCC
TCCATTTTCTTCCACTGATTGACTGTTATAATTTCCCTAATTTCCAGGTCAAGGTGCTGTGCATTGTGGT
AATAGATGTGACATGACGTCACTTCCAAAGGACCAATGAACATGTCTGACCAATTTCATATAATGTGAAA
ACGATTTTCATAGGCAGAATAAATAACATTTAAATTAAACTGGGCATCAGCGCAATTCAATTGGTTTGGT
AATAGCAAGGGAAAATAGAATGAAGTGATCTCCAAAAAATAAGTACTTTTTGACTGTAAATAAAATTGTA
AGGAGTAAAAAGTACTTTTTTTTCTAAAAAAATGTAATTAAGTAAAAGTAAAAGTATTGATTTTTAATTG
TACTCAAGTAAAGTAAAAATCCCCAAAAATAATACTTAAGTACAGTAATCAAGTAAAATTACTCAAGTAC
TTTACACCTCTGGTTCTTGACCCCCTACCTTCAGCAAGCCCAGCAGATCCACTAGTTCTAGAGCGGCCGC
CACCGCGGTGGAGCTCCAGCTTTTGTTCCCTTTAGTGAGGGTTAATTGCGCGCTTGGCGTAATCATGGTC
ATAGCTGTTTCCTGTGTGAAATTGTTATCCGCTCACAATTCCACACAACATACGAGCCGGAAGCATAAAG
TGTAAAGCCTGGGGTGCCTAATGAGTGAGCTAACTCACATTAATTGCGTTGCGCTCACTGCCCGCTTTCC
AGTCGGGAAACCTGTCGTGCCAGCTGCATTAATGAATCGGCCAACGCGCGGGGAGAGGCGGTTTGCGTAT
TGGGCGCTCTTCCGCTTCCTCGCTCACTGACTCGCTGCGCTCGGTCGTTCGGCTGCGGCGAGCGGTATCA
GCTCACTCAAAGGCGGTAATACGGTTATCCACAGAATCAGGGGATAACGCAGGAAAGAACATGTGAGCAA
AAGGCCAGCAAAAGGCCAGGAACCGTAAAAAGGCCGCGTTGCTGGCGTTTTTCCATAGGCTCCGCCCCCC
TGACGAGCATCACAAAAATCGACGCTCAAGTCAGAGGTGGCGAAACCCGACAGGACTATAAAGATACCAG
GCGTTTCCCCCTGGAAGCTCCCTCGTGCGCTCTCCTGTTCCGACCCTGCCGCTTACCGGATACCTGTCCG
CCTTTCTCCCTTCGGGAAGCGTGGCGCTTTCTCATAGCTCACGCTGTAGGTATCTCAGTTCGGTGTAGGT
CGTTCGCTCCAAGCTGGGCTGTGTGCACGAACCCCCCGTTCAGCCCGACCGCTGCGCCTTATCCGGTAAC
TATCGTCTTGAGTCCAACCCGGTAAGACACGACTTATCGCCACTGGCAGCAGCCACTGGTAACAGGATTA
GCAGAGCGAGGTATGTAGGCGGTGCTACAGAGTTCTTGAAGTGGTGGCCTAACTACGGCTACACTAGAAG
AACAGTATTTGGTATCTGCGCTCTGCTGAAGCCAGTTACCTTCGGAAAAAGAGTTGGTAGCTCTTGATCC
GGCAAACAAACCACCGCTGGTAGCGGTGGTTTTTTTGTTTGCAAGCAGCAGATTACGCGCAGAAAAAAAG
GATCTCAAGAAGATCCTTTGATCTTTTCTACGGGGTCTGACGCTCAGTGGAACGAAAACTCACGTTAAGG
CATTTTGGTCATGAGATTATCAAAAAGGATCTTCACCTAGATCCTTTTAAATTAAAAATGAAGTTTTAAA
TCAATCTAAAGTATATATGAGTAAACTTGGTCTGACAGTTACCAATGCTTAATCAGTGAGGCACCTATCT
CAGCGATCTGTCTATTTCGTTCATCCATAGTTGCCTGACTCCCCGTCGTGTAGATAACTACGATACGGGA
GGGCTTACCATCTGGCCCCAGTGCTGCAATGATACCGCGAGACCCACGCTCACCGGCTCCAGATTTATCA
GCAATAAACCAGCCAGCCGGAAGGGCCGAGCGCAGAAGTGGTCCTGCAACTTTATCCGCCTCCATCCAGT
CTATTAATTGTTGCCGGGAAGCTAGAGTAAGTAGTTCGCCAGTTAATAGTTTGCGCAACGTTGTTGCCAT
TGCTACAGGCATCGTGGTGTCACGCTCGTCGTTTGGTATGGCTTCATTCAGCTCCGGTTCCCAACGATCA
AGGCGAGTTACATGATCCCCCATGTTGTGCAAAAAAGCGGTTAGCTCCTTCGGTCCTCCGATCGTTGTCA
GAAGTAAGTTGGCCGCAGTGTTATCACTCATGGTTATGGCAGCACTGCATAATTCTCTTACTGTCATGCC
ATCCGTAAGATGCTTTTCTGTGACTGGTGAGTACTCAACCAAGTCATTCTGAGAATAGTGTATGCGGCGA
CCGAGTTGCTCTTGCCCGGCGTCAATACGGGATAATACCGCGCCACATAGCAGAACTTTAAAAGTGCTCA
TCATTGGAAAACGTTCTTCGGGGCGAAAACTCTCAAGGATCTTACCGCTGTTGAGATCCAGTTCGATGTA
ACCCACTCGTGCACCCAACTGATCTTCAGCATCTTTTACTTTCACCAGCGTTTCTGGGTGAGCAAAAACA
GGAAGGCAAAATGCCGCAAAAAAGGGAATAAGGGCGACACGGAAATGTTGAATACTCATACTCTTCCTTT
TTCAATATTATTGAAGCATTTATCAGGGTTATTGTCTCATGAGCGGATACATATTTGAATGTATTTAGAA
AAATAAACAAATAGGGGTTCCGCGCACATTTCCCCGAAAAGTGCCACCTAAATTGTAAGCGTTAATATTT
TGTTAAAATTCGCGTTAAATTTTTGTTAAATCAGCTCATTTTTTAACCAATAGGCCGAAATCGGCAAAAT
CCCTTATAAATCAAAAGAATAGACCGAGATAGGGT
[37 nt withheld, positions 4516-4552]
AAAGAACGTGGACTCCAACGTCAAAGG
[32 nt withheld, positions 4580-4611]
GCTGGCTAAGAACTCATCAGCCTCCCCGGTCCATCTACCCACGTACCAATGCACCAATTGGCCACAATGA
CGGCTACTACATGGTGCCATTCCTTCCTCTTTATAGGAATGGAGACTACCTCCTGTCCAACAATGCTCTT
GGATACGAGTACGCCTACCTGTTGGACCCAGGTCATTGCACAACACCAGAAATGCCCTCTGATCTGCAAA
AGACGTGAATATCTGTTCAGACACCCATATCCACTCTGTTCCACACAGGTCAGAGGTTTGTCCAGGAGTT
CTTGACAGAGGTGTAAAAAGTACTCAAAAATTTTACTCAAGTGAAAGTACAAGTACTTAGGGAAAATTTT
ACTCAATTAAAAGTAAAAGTATCTGGCTAGAATCTTACTTGAGTAAAAGTAAAAAAGTACTCCATTAAAA
TTGTACTTGAGTATTAAGGAAGTAAAAGTAAAAGCAAGAAAGAAAACTAGAGATTCTTGTTTAAGCTTTT
AATCTCAAAAAACATTAAATGAAATGCATACAAGGTTTTATCCTGCTTTAGAACTGTTTGTATTTAATTA
TCAAACTATAAGACAGACAATCTAATGCCAGTACACGCTACTCAAAGTTGTAAAACCTCAGATTTAACTT
CAGTAGAAGCTGATTCTCAAAATTGTTAGTGTCAAGCCTAGCTCTTTTGGGGCTGAAAAGCAATCCTGCA
GTGCTGAAAAGCCTCTCACAGGCAGCCGATGCGGGAAGAGGTGTATTAGTCTTGATAGAGAGGCTGCAAA
TAGCAGGAAACGTGAGCAGAGACTCCCTGGTGTCTGAAACACAGGCCAGATGGGCCCTCGAGCAGGAAAC
AGCTATGACCATGATTACGCCAAGCTATCAACTTTGTATAGAAAAGTTGGCACGCGCAGATTCCGTGTGG
GCCTGGTAATATCTTACCATTTTAAGCTATTTTAAGATTAGGGAAAAAAATTAAATAAAACTACTTTAAA
ATTACTTTCCTTAAAAAGCAACATATTTATTTAGTTTTTGTTTAACTGGCTCAAGATTGTAATATTTTAC
TTTTACATGTTTTTTTAAGTACCTAAATGTGTTCAAAAGTAAAGTATGTTATTGTTTTTTTTTTTTAATG
TTAGCTAAGCTTTAAATTGTAATATATTACTTTTAAAAGTGACTTTTTAAAAATGTAAATAAAAAAGTAA
CTATAAATGTGTAATGCATGTTATTTCTGTGGGTTTTTAATTTTCATCTCAACTGGGCTTACAATTTTAA
CATAATAAAAATCAAATCAAATCAAATCAGGCCCTTATTTGTCACATACACTCTTGTATACTGAAATAAA
CTAAATGTTGAGAAAAATTTAAATACACCAAAATAACGCATACCTTTTTTGTAATTACCTAAGTAAAACA
TTTAGTTCCTTTTTTAAGTGACTCAAGATTGTAATCTATTAATTGTAAAAGATAAAACTAGTGATCAATC
TGACGTGCTTCTATGCAGCCTGTGAGATTAATTGTGATGTTTAATTATTAAACAATTTAAATGGATCAAA
CATTTCACATGTGCTTATTGTGTCCAACAAAACCAGCAGAAGCACTTAAAAATATTGCATGACAACATGA
GTTTTTAATGTAAATTATATATACTTCCTAAACGAAGTTAATCATATTTCTAAAATAATAATGTCATTGA
AATATTTAAATAAATGATAAGCTTTAGTTGATTCAACATAAAATTGAAAGCAATAAGGACTTTTTTTTTT
TACAGCGGTGAAGCAAAAGCATGTAATAATCATATAATATAATAAATAAATAAATAAATAATGGCTCTTG
GTGCAAATATGAACACTTTAAATAAATATAGAATAAATATGATCAATAAGTCATAACGATGTGTTTTATG
TTGATTATAATTTAAACATGTTTCTAACGCAAGTTTTAAAAACTGTTTTAAAGTATTATTTTAAGTTATA
AGATCAATTTGACTCAACATTTTGTAGTGAAAATATGTTGTGTAAAATTAATATAATATACACTATAAAA
ATGCAGGGTTCCACACAATACATTAATGTTGTCCCAACACAAATCGATTAAGTTAACAAATATATGTGGA
TTGAACATAAAAAATTAAGTTGTCCCAATGAAATCTCAAGAATTGTGTTGTTTCAGCTCATTTTAAATAA
GTAGTTTTAACAAGTAAAAAATAACATATTTTTGAGTGTGTATATATATATATTACAAAATATAATAATA
TAAAATGTAAAAGATATAAACCATGCTACATATATTTAAGAGCTATTTTGCACATTACTTTTTTGCAAGC
CATTTTAGTGTTTTTTTTACAAATATATATTAGCTAAATATACAATATCTTAAATATACAATTAATCAGA
CATGCAATTAATGCATTTAACCTACATAAAAATACATGATCAACATATGTTTTATGCTGATTACAACTAA
ATCAAACGTAATGAAATTAATTTATAAAAGCGATTTAAATATGTCAATATTTTAAGTTAAAATCACTTGA
AACCTACTATAAATGAACTTAAATTAAAAAAATCTCCTTTAATTCCAATGCAACAGTGTTGTTTTTTCAG
CTGAGGACCCCCGGTGCAGATGGTTGGCCCCCGGCCCGCTATTCTAAGGAAGCCTTTCTTAATTTTAGGG
CGGCGCTGCATGCGCTCAGATCAGATTCACGGGTGGAGAGGGTTATTTTCTCTTTTTTATTTTTTCTTGC
CTGCTCATATTTGGGCCTGTGTGAACCCCAGGCTCCGCCTCGGCCCCCAGGAGCCGCTCTTATTTAAAGG
GGATCCTCGCCTTCAGTCTTCGTCCCAGTGGAAGCATCAGTCTTGTGATAACAACTTGGTGAGTCCTACA
GACCAGCGCTCGACTCTAGGCTTTAAATGCATTGATTTCTCTGGATTAGCTACCGGGAGAGTTTTAACTT
TGCTTATTAGTCTTGTGCTCGAACTGCTAGGTTTAAAGAGTGTTTTCTCTAATGCATGCATGAAGCGACA
GCTGAAAACCAGAAATAGAGCGTTTGTCCTCCTGTTAAACTCTAGCCTTTCTTTGGCATTTGTCAGTCCG
AGTCTTCAGCTGCCGGCAGGAGATTGGGTTTCAGTAACACTTGCTGAGCACAAACTACACGTGCTTTCTT
CAGATTTAATTCATTATTAATCATTCTAGATTTAAATGATGTTCTTACTCATTGCTGATTATTTTAGCCT
TGCGGAGCAGATTAAATGAGCACGTGTTTCATTAAGATTGATTTAAATATAATTAATATTTCACCACTGT
AGTTTTAAAATTGCCTTCTAAGTCATGGTTGATTTTTAATAGGTATCGGCTCTAATTAGATTACTATTTT
GGTTTTTAAATGTTATTTCTATTTCATTTGTAGGCTCGTTTTTAATGTGATTTTATTAGATTCTAGTTTT
AAAATCATCTCTTAGCCTTAATGAGCAGACTGAATGAACATGTTTCATTAAGATTAACTTCATTATAATG
AATTATTTAATCATTCTAGTGGGTTATAAATCAGCTCTATTTAAATTAATTGTCGTGTTTATTTCTATTT
AATTTTTGATTATTTTTTCAGGGTCGTTTTTATGTGATTTTTTCCCGTTTCTAATTTTAAACTAATTGTT
TGATTTTTATATGATTCGACTCTTTTTAAATGAATTGTTTTGCTTTTTTTATTGAGCATATATATATTAT
ACAATTTCAATCAACAATTGTTGTGCTTTTTAAATGTTGTTTCTATTTCATTTCTAGGGTCGATTTTATT
CGATTCTAGTTTTAAAATCGTGATTTTTAACTTCTAACCTTACTGAGCAGACTGAATGAACATGTTTCAT
CAAGATTAACTTCATTATAGTTAATTATTGAATCGTGCTAGTGGTTTATAAATCAGCTCTATTTAAATTA
ATCATCATCATTATTTCTATTTAATTTTTATTATTTCTTTAGGATTATTTTTATGTGATTTTTTTCACGT
TCTAGTTTTAAACTCAATGCTCATTACTGCTCACCCTTGCTGAGCAGTCTTTCGTTAAGATTAAATTAAT
TAATAACCATTCTAGTTTTAAAACAGTGTCTTAAGGCATAGCTGATATTTTACAAGTTTACTATTTAATA
TATCTCCTTTCTTTTTTTAGGGTCGATTTCATCTGATTTGATTAATTTTTATTATCTTCACTAAGCTTTT
TGTTCTAGGTTTTATTCTCAGTATTATTACTGTTATATTTGAACTGAATTTCTCCTCATAGTTTATTCAT
TTTATTTATTTATTTTTTGTTTATTCGCTATTTTGTATTTTAGTTTTTAATTAGAAATTTTATTAGAATC
GTTTTGAACTAGTTTTTATGCACTCTAACATTAATATTAAATCATAACTATTATTTTTATTATAATTTAT
TTGTGTTTATCTTTTTGTGTAGCTTTCATGTGTTTTTATTTTAGTTTTATTATGTTTGCATTGAATTTTT
TGGACTAGTTTATATAACGATATACAGAAAAGCCATGACAACAAATGTTTTTATAATACCTATTAAGTAT
AAGCTAATCAGATTTCCACTATTCTGTTCAAAGTTAACATTATTAGCCATTCTGATGGATCATTTGACAT
TTGTCATATGTCTTTATGAACACTGCTCTTTCAGATGCCACTTTTAAAGCTGTTTTTTACAGTAAATGAA
CGTTTATTATTATGACATTATTTCCTAAGGCCTCTAGAGTACAGCAGGATGTGGCGTGTGCATTACCGTG
TAATTATGCTGACTGTAAATGTGCATTTATAGACTGTCAGCATGTCTGACTGTGCGCTGTTGTGATTGGT
CCTGCACAGACCAAG
